>Addgene plasmid #108198 | pS2GG | addgene full sequence | sequence record 208651 | Addgene NGS Result
TAATACGACTCACTATAGGGGAATTGTGAGCGGATAACAATTCCCCTCTAGAAATAATTTTGTTTAACTT
TAAGAAGGAGATATACCATGGGCAGCAGCCATCATCATCATCATCACAGCAGCGGCCTGGTGCCGCGCGG
CAGCCATATGATGAAAGCCAAAGTGATCGATGCAGTTTCTTTCAGTTACATCCTGCGTACCGTGGGCGAT
TTCCTGAGCGAAGCCAACTTTATTGTGACGAAAGAAGGCATTCGTGTTAGTGGTATCGATCCGAGCCGCG
TGGTTTTTCTGGATATCTTCCTGCCGAGCTCTTACTTTGAAGGCTTCGAAGTTAGCCAGGAAAAAGAAAT
CATCGGTTTCAAACTGGAAGATGTGAACGATATTCTGAAACGTGTTCTGAAAGATGATACCCTGATCCTG
AGTAGCAATGAATCTAAACTGACCCTGACGTTTGATGGTGAATTTACCCGCAGTTTTGAACTGCCGCTGA
TTCAGGTGGAATCTACGCAGCCGCCGAGTGTTAATCTGGAATTTCCGTTCAAAGCGCAGCTGCTGACCAT
TACGTTTGCCGATATTATCGATGAACTGAGTGATCTGGGCGAAGTGCTGAACATCCATAGCAAAGAAAAC
AAACTGTACTTCGAAGTGATCGGTGATCTGAGCACCGCGAAAGTTGAACTGTCTACCGATAACGGCACGC
TGCTGGAAGCGTCTGGTGCCGATGTGTCTAGTAGCTATGGCATGGAATACGTTGCAAATACCACGAAAAT
GCGTCGCGCGAGCGATTCTATGGAACTGTACTTCGGTAGCCAGATTCCGCTGAAACTGCGTTTTAAACTG
CCGCAGGAAGGCTACGGTGATTTCTACATCGCACCGCGCGCGGATGGAGTGAGACCGGATCCGAATTCGA
GCTCCGTCGACAAGCTTGCGGCCGCACTCGAGCACCACCACCACCACCACTGAGATCCGGCTGCTAACAA
AGCCCGAAAGGAAGCTGAGTTGGCTGCTGCCACCGCTGAGCAATAACTAGCATAACCCCTTGGGGCCTCT
AAACGGGTCTTGAGGGGTTTTTTGCTGAAAGGAGGAACTATATCCGGATTGGCGAATGGG
[124 nt withheld, positions 1111-1234]
C
[91 nt withheld, positions 1236-1326]
A
[49 nt withheld, positions 1328-1376]
CCTTTGACGTTGGAGTCCACGTTCTTT
[37 nt withheld, positions 1404-1440]
ACCCTATCTCGGTCTATTCTTTTGATTTATAAGGGATTTTGCCGATTTCGGCCTATTGGTTAAAAAATGA
GCTGATTTAACAAAAATTTAACGCGAATTTTAACAAAATATTAACGCTTACAATTTAGGTGGCACTTTTC
GGGGAAATGTGCGCGGAACCCCTATTTGTTTATTTTTCTAAATACATTCAAATATGTATCCGCTCATGAA
TTAATTCTTAGAAAAACTCATCGAGCATCAAATGAAACTGCAATTTATTCATATCAGGATTATCAATACC
ATATTTTTGAAAAAGCCGTTTCTGTAATGAAGGAGAAAACTCACCGAGGCAGTTCCATAGGATGGCAAGA
TCCTGGTATCGGTCTGCGATTCCGACTCGTCCAACATCAATACAACCTATTAATTTCCCCTCGTCAAAAA
TAAGGTTATCAAGTGAGAAATCACCATGAGTGACGACTGAATCCGGTGAGAATGGCAAAAGTTTATGCAT
TTCTTTCCAGACTTGTTCAACAGGCCAGCCATTACGCTCGTCATCAAAATCACTCGCATCAACCAAACCG
TTATTCATTCGTGATTGCGCCTGAGCGAGACGAAATACGCGATCGCTGTTAAAAGGACAATTACAAACAG
GAATCGAATGCAACCGGCGCAGGAACACTGCCAGCGCATCAACAATATTTTCACCTGAATCAGGATATTC
TTCTAATACCTGGAATGCTGTTTTCCCGGGGATCGCAGTGGTGAGTAACCATGCATCATCAGGAGTACGG
ATAAAATGCTTGATGGTCGGAAGAGGCATAAATTCCGTCAGCCAGTTTAGTCTGACCATCTCATCTGTAA
CATCATTGGCAACGCTACCTTTGCCATGTTTCAGAAACAACTCTGGCGCATCGGGCTTCCCATACAATCG
ATAGATTGTCGCACCTGATTGCCCGACATTATCGCGAGCCCATTTATACCCATATAAATCAGCATCCATG
TTGGAATTTAATCGCGGCCTAGAGCAAGACGTTTCCCGTTGAATATGGCTCATAACACCCCTTGTATTAC
TGTTTATGTAAGCAGACAGTTTTATTGTTCATGACCAAAATCCCTTAACGTGAGTTTTCGTTCCACTGAG
CGTCAGACCCCGTAGAAAAGATCAAAGGATCTTCTTGAGATCCTTTTTTTCTGCGCGTAATCTGCTGCTT
GCAAACAAAAAAACCACCGCTACCAGCGGTGGTTTGTTTGCCGGATCAAGAGCTACCAACTCTTTTTCCG
AAGGTAACTGGCTTCAGCAGAGCGCAGATACCAAATACTGTCCTTCTAGTGTAGCCGTAGTTAGGCCACC
ACTTCAAGAACTCTGTAGCACCGCCTACATACCTCGCTCTGCTAATCCTGTTACCAGTGGCTGCTGCCAG
TGGCGATAAGTCGTGTCTTACCGGGTTGGACTCAAGACGATAGTTACCGGATAAGGCGCAGCGGTCGGGC
TGAACGGGGGGTTCGTGCACACAGCCCAGCTTGGAGCGAACGACCTACACCGAACTGAGATACCTACAGC
GTGAGCTATGAGAAAGCGCCACGCTTCCCGAAGGGAGAAAGGCGGACAGGTATCCGGTAAGCGGCAGGGT
CGGAACAGGAGAGCGCACGAGGGAGCTTCCAGGGGGAAACGCCTGGTATCTTTATAGTCCTGTCGGGTTT
CGCCACCTCTGACTTGAGCGTCGATTTTTGTGATGCTCGTCAGGGGGGCGGAGCCTATGGAAAAACGCCA
GCAACGCGGCCTTTTTACGGTTCCTGGCCTTTTGCTGGCCTTTTGCTCACATGTTCTTTCCTGCGTTATC
CCCTGATTCTGTGGATAACCGTATTACCGCCTTTGAGTGAGCTGATACCGCTCGCCGCAGCCGAACGACC
GAGCGCAGCGAGTCAGTGAGCGAGGAAGCGGAAGAGCGCCTGATGCGGTATTTTCTCCTTACGCATCTGT
GCGGTATTTCACACCGCAATGGTGCACTCTCAGTACAATCTGCTCTGATGCCGCATAGTTAAGCCAGTAT
ACACTCCGCTATCGCTACGTGACTGGGTCATGGCTGCGCCCCGACACCCGCCAACACCCGCTGACGCGCC
CTGACGGGCTTGTCTGCTCCCGGCATCCGCTTACAGACAAGCTGTGACCGTCTCCGGGAGCTGCATGTGT
CAGAGGTTTTCACCGTCATCACCGAAACGCGCGAGGCAGCTGCGGTAAAGCTCATCAGCGTGGTCGTGAA
GCGATTCACAGATGTCTGCCTGTTCATCCGCGTCCAGCTCGTTGAGTTTCTCCAGAAGCGTTAATGTCTG
GCTTCTGATAAAGCGGGCCATGTTAAGGGCGGTTTTTTCCTGTTTGGTCACTGATGCCTCCGTGTAAGGG
GGATTTCTGTTCATGGGGGTAATGATACCGATGAAACGAGAGAGGATGCTCACGATACGGGTTACTGATG
ATGAACATGCCCGGTTACTGGAACGTTGTGAGGGTAAACAACTGGCGGTATGGATGCGGCGGGACCAGAG
AAAAATCACTCAGGGTCAATGCCAGCGCTTCGTTAATACAGATGTAGGTGTTCCACAGGGTAGCCAGCAG
CATCCTGCGATGCAGATCCGGAACATAATGGTGCAGGGCGCTGACTTCCGCGTTTCCAGACTTTACGAAA
CACGGAAACCGAAGACCATTCATGTTGTTGCTCAGGTCGCAGACGTTTTGCAGCAGCAGTCGCTTCACGT
TCGCTCGCGTATCGGTGATTCATTCTGCTAACCAGTAAGGCAACCCCGCCAGCCTAGCCGGGTCCTCAAC
GACAGGAGCACGATCATGCGCACCCGTGGGGCCGCCATGCCGGCGATAATGGCCTGCTTCTCGCCGAAAC
GTTTGGTGGCGGGACCAGTGACGAAGGCTTGAGCGAGGGCGTGCAAGATTCCGAATACCGCAAGCGACAG
GCCGATCATCGTCGCGCTCCAGCGAAAGCGGTCCTCGCCGAAAATGACCCAGAGCGCTGCCGGCACCTGT
CCTACGAGTTGCATGATAAAGAAGACAGTCATAAGTGCGGCGACGATAGTCATGCCCCGCGCCCACCGGA
AGGAGCTGACTGGGTTGAAGGCTCTCAAGGGCATCGGTCGAGATCCCGGTGCCTAATGAGTGAGCTAACT
TACATTAATTGCGTTGCGCTCACTGCCCGCTTTCCAGTCGGGAAACCTGTCGTGCCAGCTGCATTAATGA
ATCGGCCAACGCGCGGGGAGAGGCGGTTTGCGTATTGGGCGCCAGGGTGGTTTTTCTTTTCACCAGTGAG
ACGGGCAACAGCTGATTGCCCTTCACCGCCTGGCCCTGAGAGAGTTGCAGCAAGCGGTCCACGCTGGTTT
GCCCCAGCAGGCGAAAATCCTGTTTGATGGTGGTTAACGGCGGGATATAACATGAGCTGTCTTCGGTATC
GTCGTATCCCACTACCGAGATATCCGCACCAACGCGCAGCCCGGACTCGGTAATGGCGCGCATTGCGCCC
AGCGCCATCTGATCGTTGGCAACCAGCATCGCAGTGGGAACGATGCCCTCATTCAGCATTTGCATGGTTT
GTTGAAAACCGGACATGGCACTCCAGTCGCCTTCCCGTTCCGCTATCGGCTGAATTTGATTGCGAGTGAG
ATATTTATGCCAGCCAGCCAGACGCAGACGCGCCGAGACAGAACTTAATGGGCCCGCTAACAGCGCGATT
TGCTGGTGACCCAATGCGACCAGATGCTCCACGCCCAGTCGCGTACCGTCTTCATGGGAGAAAATAATAC
TGTTGATGGGTGTCTGGTCAGAGACATCAAGAAATAACGCCGGAACATTAGTGCAGGCAGCTTCCACAGC
AATGGCATCCTGGTCATCCAGCGGATAGTTAATGATCAGCCCACTGACGCGTTGCGCGAGAAGATTGTGC
ACCGCCGCTTTACAGGCTTCGACGCCGCTTCGTTCTACCATCGACACCACCACGCTGGCACCCAGTTGAT
CGGCGCGAGATTTAATCGCCGCGACAATTTGCGACGGCGCGTGCAGGGCCAGACTGGAGGTGGCAACGCC
AATCAGCAACGACTGTTTGCCCGCCAGTTGTTGTGCCACGCGGTTGGGAATGTAATTCAGCTCCGCCATC
GCCGCTTCCACTTTTTCCCGCGTTTTCGCAGAAACGTGGCTGGCCTGGTTCACCACGCGGGAAACGGTCT
GATAAGAGACACCGGCATACTCTGCGACATCGTATAACGTTACTGGTTTCACATTCACCACCCTGAATTG
ACTCTCTTCCGGGCGCTATCATGCCATACCGCGAAAGGTTTTGCGCCATTCGATGGTGTCCGGGATCTCG
ACGCTCTCCCTTATGCGACTCCTGCATTAGGAAGCAGCCCAGTAGTAGGTTGAGGCCGTTGAGCACCGCC
GCCGCAAGGAATGGTGCATGCAAGGAGATGGCGCCCAACAGTCCCCCGGCCACGGGGCCTGCCACCATAC
CCACGCCGAAACAAGCGCTCATGAGCCCGAAGTGGCGAGCCCGATCTTCCCCATCGGTGATGTCGGCGAT
ATAGGCGCCAGCAACCGCACCTGTGGCGCCGGTGATGCCGGCCACGATGCGTCCGGCGTAGAGGATCGAG
ATCTCGATCCCGCGAAAT
Features (pLannotate 1.2.2; 21 found; start..end, strand, type, name):
      1..19      +  promoter       T7 promoter: promoter for bacteriophage T7 RNA polymerase
     20..44      +  protein_bind   lac operator: The lac repressor binds to the lac operator to inhibit transcription in E. coli. This inhibition can be relieved by adding lactose or isopropyl-β-D-thiogalactopyranoside (IPTG). lac repressor encoded by lacI
     59..81      +  RBS            RBS: efficient ribosome binding site from bacteriophage T7 gene 10 (Olins and Rangwala, 1989)
    100..116     +  CDS            capTEV™ (fragment): composite tag for in vivo biotinylation, TEV protease cleavage, and 6xHis tagging
    127..144     +  CDS            thrombin site: thrombin recognition and cleavage site
    151..885     +  CDS            pcn2: PCNA2_SACS2 - Also known as pcnA-2. Experimental evidence at protein level: Swiss-Prot protein existence level 1. One of the sliding clamp subunits that acts as a moving platform for DNA processing. Responsible for tethering the catalytic subunit of DNA polymerase to DNA during high-speed replication. Heterotrimer stimulates the Holliday junction resolvase Hjc. DNA polymerase I, DNA ligase and the flap endonuclease may be constitutively associated with the PCNA heterotrimer forming a scanning complex able to couple DNA synthesis and Okazaki fragment maturation. From Saccharolobus solfataricus
    943..960     +  CDS            9xHis (fragment): 9xHis affinity tag
    970..1019    +  CDS            SET1 (fragment): solubility-enhancement tag derived from T7 phage gene 10B
   1027..1074    +  terminator     T7 terminator: transcription terminator for bacteriophage T7 RNA polymerase
   1111..1539    +  rep_origin     f1 ori (sequence partly withheld): f1 bacteriophage origin of replication; arrow indicates direction of (+) strand synthesis
   1592..1649    +  promoter       AmpR promoter (fragment): bla
   1658..2473    -  CDS            KanR: aminoglycoside phosphotransferase; aph(3')-Ia; confers resistance to kanamycin in bacteria or G418 (Geneticin®) in eukaryotes
   2595..3183    +  rep_origin     ori: high-copy-number ColE1/pMB1/pBR322/pUC origin of replication
   3369..3508    -  misc_feature   bom: basis of mobility region from pBR322
   3610..3801    -  CDS            rop: Rop protein, which maintains plasmids at low copy number; rop
   3818..4198    +  CDS            YPB1_ECOLX: Protein predicted: Swiss-Prot protein existence level 4. From Escherichia coli.
   4270..4561    -  CDS            TcR (fragment): tetracycline efflux protein; tet; confers resistance to tetracycline
   4576..4597    -  protein_bind   CAP binding site: CAP binding activates transcription in the presence of cAMP. E. coli catabolite activator protein
   4610..5692    -  CDS            lacI: lac repressor; lacI; The lac repressor binds to the lac operator to inhibit transcription in E. coli. This inhibition can be relieved by adding lactose or isopropyl-β-D-thiogalactopyranoside (IPTG).
   5693..5770    -  promoter       lacI promoter: lacI
   5778..6057    -  CDS            TcR (fragment): tetracycline efflux protein; tet; confers resistance to tetracycline
