[The description below was written by a language model from this plasmid's Addgene catalogue record and pLannotate feature annotations shown in this document.]
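Description:
pS2GG is a bacterial expression plasmid built on the pET-28b(+) backbone for producing PCNA2 from the archaeon Sulfolobus (Saccharolobus) solfataricus P2 in E. coli. It is about 6.1 kb and is selected with kanamycin through the aph(3')-Ia gene. It replicates from a pBR322-type ColE1 origin accompanied by the bom site and the rop gene, which agrees with the low-copy designation in the record. An f1 origin is also present, and short tetracycline-resistance gene fragments are non-functional backbone remnants.

The roughly 750 bp PCNA2 coding sequence is listed as synthetic and was cloned between the NdeI and BamHI sites, both of which are retained. It sits downstream of a T7 promoter with an adjacent lac operator and the T7 gene 10 ribosome binding site, and it is followed by the T7 terminator. The plasmid also carries lacI, so transcription is repressed until IPTG is added in a host that supplies T7 RNA polymerase. Upstream of the insert the backbone contributes an N-terminal His6 tag (annotated as a fragment of a composite tag) and a thrombin cleavage site that allows the tag to be removed after purification. A second His stretch lies downstream of the insert, and the catalogue lists it as a C-terminal His6 tag. The record does not show whether this tag is actually read through in frame with PCNA2.

PCNA2 is one subunit of the heterotrimeric sliding clamp that tethers DNA polymerase and other replication factors to DNA. The associated publication concerns artificial multienzyme complexes assembled on heterotrimeric PCNA scaffolds, so the plasmid probably provides recombinant PCNA2 for that work. The record does not explain the "GG" in the plasmid name.
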