Addgene plasmid #108198: pS2GG
Purpose: S. solfataricus PCNA2
Depositing lab: Teruyuki Nagamune. Depositing organization: The University of Tokyo. Publication: A Stable Artificial Multienzymatic Complex Using a Heterotrimeric Protein From Metallosphaera sedula. Iwata F, Hirakawa H, Nagamune T. Biotechnol J. 2018 Nov;13(11):e1700662. doi: 10.1002/biot.201700662. Epub 2018 Apr 30. PubMed 29663675.
Backbone
  Vector backbone: pET-28b(+)
  Backbone manufacturer: Merck Millipore
  Backbone size w/o insert (bp): 5330
  Total vector size (bp): 6082
  Vector type: Bacterial Expression
Growth in bacteria
  Bacterial resistance: Kanamycin, 50 μg/mL
  Growth temperature: 37°C
  Growth strain: DH5alpha
  Growth instructions: Supplement with 1% glucose is recommended to suppress leaky expression.
  Copy number: Low Copy
Gene/Insert
  Gene/Insert name: S. solfataricus PCNA2 (alt name: ssoPCNA2)
  Species: Synthetic; Sulfolobus solfataricus P2
  Insert size (bp): 750
  Promoter: T7 promoter
  Tag / fusion protein: His6 tag (N terminal on backbone); His6 tag (C terminal on backbone)
  Cloning method: Restriction Enzyme; 5′ cloning site NdeI (not destroyed); 3′ cloning site BamHI (not destroyed)
  Sequencing primers: 5′ T7; 3′ T7 Terminal
Terms and licenses: Academic/Nonprofit Terms; Industry Terms: Not Available to Industry
How to cite: pS2GG was a gift from Teruyuki Nagamune (Addgene plasmid # 108198 ; http://n2t.net/addgene:108198 ; RRID:Addgene_108198)
